>Addgene plasmid #166106 | HCP4 | addgene full sequence | sequence record 330381 | Addgene NGS Result
AACGCCAGCAACGCGGCCTTTTTACGGTTCCTGGCCTTTTGCTGGCCTTTTGCTCACATGTTCTTTCCTG
CGTTATCCCCTGATTCTGTGGATAACCGTGCGGCCGCCCCTGAATTCGCATCTAGACTGAACTGGCCGAT
AATTGCAGACGAACGGTGAGTAAGGAAAGAGTGAGGAACTATCGCATACCTGCATTTAAAGATGCCGATT
TGGGCGCGAATCCTTTATTTTGGCTTCACCCTCATACTATTATCAGGGCCAGAAAAAGGAAGTGTTTCCC
TCCTTCTTGAATTGATGTTACCCTCATAAAGCACGTGGCCTCTTATCGAGAAAGAAATTACCGTCGCTCG
TGATTTGTTTGCAAAAAGAACAAAACTGAAAAAACCCAGACACGCTCGACTTCCTGTCATCCTATTGATT
GCAGCTTCCAATTTCGTCACACAACAAGGTCCTAGCGACGGCTCACAGGTTTTGTAACAAGCAATCGAAG
GTTCTGGAATGGCGGGAAAGGGTTTAGTACCACATGCTATGATGCCCACTGTGATCTCCAGAGCAAAGTT
CGTTCGATCGTACTGTTACTCTCTCTCTTTCAAACAGAATTGTCCGAATCGTGTGACAACAACAGCCTGT
TCTCACACACTCTTTTCTTCTAACCAAGGGGGTGGTTTAGTTTAGTAGAACCTCGTGAAACTTACATTTA
CATATATATAAACTTGCATAAATTGGTCAATGCAAGAAATACATATTTGGTCTTTTCTAATTCGTAGTTT
TTCAAGTTCTTAGATGCTTTCTTTTTCTCTTTTTTACAGATCATCAAGGAAGTAATTATCTACTTTTTAC
AACAAATATAAAACAAGATCTATGGACAAGAAGTATTCTATCGGACTGGATATCGGGACTAATAGCGTCG
GGTGGGCCGTGATCACTGACGAGTACAAGGTGCCCTCTAAGAAGTTCAAGGTGCTCGGGAACACCGACCG
GCATTCCATCAAGAAAAATCTGATCGGAGCTCTCCTCTTTGATTCAGGGGAAACCGCTGAAGCAACCCGC
CTCAAGCGGACTGCTAGACGGCGGTACACCAGGAGGAAGAACCGGATTTGTTACCTTCAAGAGATATTCT
CCAACGAAATGGCAAAGGTCGACGACAGCTTCTTCCATAGGCTGGAAGAATCATTCCTCGTGGAAGAGGA
TAAGAAGCATGAACGGCATCCCATCTTCGGTAATATCGTCGACGAGGTGGCCTATCACGAGAAATACCCA
ACCATCTACCATCTTCGCAAAAAGCTGGTGGACTCAACCGACAAGGCAGACCTCCGGCTTATCTACCTGG
CCCTGGCCCACATGATCAAGTTCAGAGGCCACTTCCTGATCGAGGGCGACCTCAATCCTGACAATAGCGA
TGTGGATAAACTGTTCATCCAGCTGGTGCAGACTTACAACCAGCTCTTTGAAGAGAACCCCATCAATGCA
AGCGGAGTCGATGCCAAGGCCATTCTGTCAGCCCGGCTGTCAAAGAGCCGCAGACTTGAGAATCTTATCG
CTCAGCTGCCGGGTGAAAAGAAAAATGGACTGTTCGGGAACCTGATTGCTCTTTCACTTGGGCTGACTCC
CAATTTCAAGTCTAATTTCGACCTGGCAGAGGATGCCAAGCTGCAACTGTCCAAGGACACCTATGATGAC
GATCTCGACAACCTCCTGGCCCAGATCGGTGACCAATACGCCGACCTTTTCCTTGCTGCTAAGAATCTTT
CTGACGCCATCCTGCTGTCTGACATTCTCCGCGTGAACACTGAAATCACCAAGGCCCCTCTTTCAGCTTC
AATGATTAAGCGGTATGATGAGCACCACCAGGACCTGACCCTGCTTAAGGCACTCGTCCGGCAGCAGCTT
CCGGAGAAGTACAAGGAAATCTTCTTTGACCAGTCAAAGAATGGATACGCCGGCTACATCGACGGAGGTG
CCTCCCAAGAGGAATTTTATAAGTTTATCAAACCTATCCTTGAGAAGATGGACGGCACCGAAGAGCTCCT
CGTGAAACTGAATCGGGAGGATCTGCTGCGGAAGCAGCGCACTTTCGACAATGGGAGCATTCCCCACCAG
ATCCATCTTGGGGAGCTTCACGCCATCCTTCGGCGCCAAGAGGACTTCTACCCCTTTCTTAAGGACAACA
GGGAGAAGATTGAGAAAATTCTCACTTTCCGCATCCCCTACTACGTGGGACCCCTCGCCAGAGGAAATAG
CCGGTTTGCTTGGATGACCAGAAAGTCAGAAGAAACTATCACTCCCTGGAACTTCGAAGAGGTGGTGGAC
AAGGGAGCCAGCGCTCAGTCATTCATCGAACGGATGACTAACTTCGATAAGAACCTCCCCAATGAGAAGG
TCCTGCCGAAACATTCCCTGCTCTACGAGTACTTTACCGTGTACAACGAGCTGACCAAGGTGAAATATGT
CACCGAAGGGATGAGGAAGCCCGCATTCCTGTCAGGCGAACAAAAGAAGGCAATTGTGGACCTTCTGTTC
AAGACCAATAGAAAGGTGACCGTGAAGCAGCTGAAGGAGGACTATTTCAAGAAAATTGAATGCTTCGACT
CTGTGGAGATTAGCGGGGTCGAAGATCGGTTCAACGCAAGCCTGGGTACTTACCATGATCTGCTTAAGAT
CATCAAGGACAAGGATTTTCTGGACAATGAGGAGAACGAGGACATCCTTGAGGACATTGTCCTGACTCTC
ACTCTGTTCGAGGACCGGGAAATGATCGAGGAGAGGCTTAAGACCTACGCCCATCTGTTCGACGATAAAG
TGATGAAGCAACTTAAACGGAGAAGATATACCGGATGGGGACGCCTTAGCCGCAAACTCATCAACGGAAT
CCGGGACAAACAGAGCGGAAAGACCATTCTTGATTTCCTTAAGAGCGACGGATTCGCTAATCGCAACTTC
ATGCAACTTATCCATGATGATTCCCTGACCTTTAAGGAGGACATCCAGAAGGCCCAAGTGTCTGGACAAG
GTGACTCACTGCACGAGCATATCGCAAATCTGGCTGGTTCACCCGCTATTAAGAAGGGTATTCTCCAGAC
CGTGAAAGTCGTGGACGAGCTGGTCAAGGTGATGGGTCGCCATAAACCAGAGAACATTGTCATCGAGATG
GCCAGGGAAAACCAGACTACCCAGAAGGGACAGAAGAACAGCAGGGAGCGGATGAAAAGAATTGAGGAAG
GGATTAAGGAGCTCGGGTCACAGATCCTTAAAGAGCACCCGGTGGAAAACACCCAGCTTCAGAATGAGAA
GCTCTATCTGTACTACCTTCAAAATGGACGCGATATGTATGTGGACCAAGAGCTTGATATCAACAGGCTC
TCAGACTACGACGTGGACCATATCGTCCCTCAGAGCTTCCTCAAAGACGACTCAATTGACAATAAGGTGC
TGACTCGCTCAGACAAGAACCGGGGAAAGTCAGATAACGTGCCCTCAGAGGAAGTCGTGAAAAAGATGAA
GAACTATTGGCGCCAGCTTCTGAACGCAAAGCTGATCACTCAGCGGAAGTTCGACAATCTCACTAAGGCT
GAGAGGGGCGGACTGAGCGAACTGGACAAAGCAGGATTCATTAAACGGCAACTTGTGGAGACTCGGCAGA
TTACTAAACATGTCGCCCAAATCCTTGACTCACGCATGAATACCAAGTACGACGAAAACGACAAACTTAT
CCGCGAGGTGAAGGTGATTACCCTGAAGTCCAAGCTGGTCAGCGATTTCAGAAAGGACTTTCAATTCTAC
AAAGTGCGGGAGATCAATAACTATCATCATGCTCATGACGCATATCTGAATGCCGTGGTGGGAACCGCCC
TGATCAAGAAGTACCCAAAGCTGGAAAGCGAGTTCGTGTACGGAGACTACAAGGTCTACGACGTGCGCAA
GATGATTGCCAAATCTGAGCAGGAGATCGGAAAGGCCACCGCAAAGTACTTCTTCTACAGCAACATCATG
AATTTCTTCAAGACCGAAATCACCCTTGCAAACGGTGAGATCCGGAAGAGGCCGCTCATCGAGACTAATG
GGGAGACTGGCGAAATCGTGTGGGACAAGGGCAGAGATTTCGCTACCGTGCGCAAAGTGCTTTCTATGCC
TCAAGTGAACATCGTGAAGAAAACCGAGGTGCAAACCGGAGGCTTTTCTAAGGAATCAATCCTCCCCAAG
CGCAACTCCGACAAGCTCATTGCAAGGAAGAAGGATTGGGACCCTAAGAAGTACGGCGGATTCGATTCAC
CAACTGTGGCTTATTCTGTCCTGGTCGTGGCTAAGGTGGAAAAAGGAAAGTCTAAGAAGCTCAAGAGCGT
GAAGGAACTGCTGGGTATCACCATTATGGAGCGCAGCTCCTTCGAGAAGAACCCAATTGACTTTCTCGAA
GCCAAAGGTTACAAGGAAGTCAAGAAGGACCTTATCATCAAGCTCCCAAAGTATAGCCTGTTCGAACTGG
AGAATGGGCGGAAGCGGATGCTCGCCTCCGCTGGCGAACTTCAGAAGGGTAATGAGCTGGCTCTCCCCTC
CAAGTACGTGAATTTCCTCTACCTTGCAAGCCATTACGAGAAGCTGAAGGGGAGCCCCGAGGACAACGAG
CAAAAGCAACTGTTTGTGGAGCAGCATAAGCATTATCTGGACGAGATCATTGAGCAGATTTCCGAGTTTT
CTAAACGCGTCATTCTCGCTGATGCCAACCTCGATAAAGTCCTTAGCGCATACAATAAGCACAGAGACAA
ACCAATTCGGGAGCAGGCTGAGAATATCATCCACCTGTTCACCCTCACCAATCTTGGTGCCCCTGCCGCA
TTCAAGTACTTCGACACCACCATCGACCGGAAACGCTATACCTCCACCAAAGAAGTGCTGGACGCCACCC
TCATCCACCAGAGCATCACCGGACTTTACGAAACTCGGATTGACCTCTCACAGCTCGGAGGGGATGAGGG
AGCTGATCCAAAAAAGAAGAGAAAGGTAGATCCAAAAAAGAAGAGAAAGGTATAAGGATCCTAACTCGAG
ATTGAATTGAATTGAAATCGATAGATCAATTTTTTTCTTTTCTCTTTCCCCATCCTTTACGCTAAAATAA
TAGTTTATTTTATTTTTTGAATATTTTTTATTTATATACGTATATATAGACTATTATTTATCTTTTAATG
ATTATTAAGATTTTTATTAAAAAAAAATTCGCTCCTCTTTTAATGCCTTTATGCAGTTTTTTTTTCCCAT
TCGATATTTCTATGTGCTGCCAAACCAGATGTCAACACAGCTACAACGATGTGCTTCAGTATTACATTTT
TTGCCTTCAACGCCTTGATTGTTCTATTTTTGCTAATAATAAATCTATTTCATCGGACTAAAAGTCCATT
AGTTGTAAGCGGATTTAGCTCAGTTGGGAGAGCGCCAGACTGAAGAAAAACTTCGGTCAAGTCATCTGGA
GGTCCTGTGTTCGATCCACAGAATTCGCAGATGGCCGGCATGGTCCCAGCCTCCTCGCTGGCGCCGGCTG
GGCAACACCTTCGGGTGGCGAATGGGACTTTTTGGTCATAGAAAGCGACCGGTTTTAGAGCTAGAAATAG
CAAGTTAAAATAAGGCTAGTCCGTTATCAACTTGAAAAAGTGGCACCGAGTCGGTGCTTTTTTTATTTTT
TGTCACTATTGTTATGTAAAATGCCACCTCTGACAGTATGGAACGCAAACTTCTGTCTAGTGGATAGCTG
GATGCACACACTGGCTTAAGATGACAACGATGTGCTTCAGTATTACATTTTTTGCCTTCAACGCCTTGAT
TGTTCTATTTTTGCTAATAATAAATCTATTTCATCGGACTAAAAGTCCATTAGTTGTAAGCGGATTTAGC
TCAGTTGGGAGAGCGCCAGACTGAAGAAAAACTTCGGTCAAGTCATCTGGAGGTCCTGTGTTCGATCCAC
AGAATTCGCAGATGGCCGGCATGGTCCCAGCCTCCTCGCTGGCGCCGGCTGGGCAACACCTTCGGGTGGC
GAATGGGACTTTGCTACGGCCGAAGCCAATTCGTTTTAGAGCTAGAAATAGCAAGTTAAAATAAGGCTAG
TCCGTTATCAACTTGAAAAAGTGGCACCGAGTCGGTGCTTTTTTTATTTTTTGTCACTATTGTTATGTAA
AATGCCACCTCTGACAGTATGGAACGCAAACTTCTGTCTAGTGGATAGCTGAGCAGTTACAGAGATGTTA
CGAACCACTAGTGCACTGCAGTACAGTTTAGCTTGCCTCGTCCCCGCCGGGTCACCCGGCCAGCGACATG
GAGGCCCAGAATACCCTCCTTGACAGTCTTGACGTGCGCAGCTCAGGGGCATGATGTGACTGTCGCCCGT
ACATTTAGCCCATACATCCCCATGTATAATCATTTGCATCCATACATTTTGATGGCCGCACGGCGCGAAG
CAAAAATTACGGCTCCTCGCTCCAGACCTGCGAGCAGGGAAACGCTCCCCTCACAGACGCGTTGAATTGT
CCCCACGCCGCGCCCCTGTAGAGAAATATAAAAGGTTAGGATTTGCCACTGAGGTTCTTCTTTCATATAC
TTCCTTTTAAAATCTTGCTAGGATACAGTTCTCACATCACATCCGAACATAAACAAAAATGGGTACTACC
TTAGATGATACAGCCTACAGATACAGAACATCAGTCCCTGGTGATGCTGAAGCAATTGAGGCTTTAGACG
GTTCATTCACCACCGACACCGTCTTTAGAGTAACCGCCACCGGTGATGGATTTACCTTAAGAGAAGTCCC
AGTCGACCCTCCATTAACTAAAGTCTTTCCAGATGATGAATCTGATGACGAAAGCGACGACGGAGAAGAT
GGTGACCCAGATTCAAGAACTTTCGTAGCATACGGTGATGACGGTGATTTGGCTGGTTTTGTAGTCGTTT
CTTATTCAGGTTGGAATAGAAGGTTGACCGTTGAAGATATAGAAGTCGCCCCAGAGCATAGAGGTCATGG
TGTAGGAAGAGCTTTGATGGGTTTGGCTACAGAATTTGCAAGAGAGAGAGGAGCCGGTCATTTATGGTTA
GAAGTTACTAATGTTAACGCCCCTGCTATCCATGCTTATAGAAGAATGGGTTTCACATTATGTGGTTTAG
ATACTGCTTTATATGATGGAACAGCATCTGACGGTGAACAGGCCTTGTATATGTCTATGCCTTGCCCTTA
AAGTAACTGACAATAAAAAGATTCTTGTTTTCAAGAACTTGTCATTTGTATAGTTTTTTTATATTGTAGT
TGTTCTATTTTAATCAAATGTTAGCGTGATTTATATTTTTTTTCGCCTCGACATCATCTGCCCAGATGCG
AAGTTAAGTGCGCAGAAAGTAATATCATGCGTCAATCGTATGTGAATGCTGGTCGCTATACTGGAGTATC
ACGTGCTATAAAAATAATTATAATTTAAATTTTTTAATATAAATATATAAATTAAAAATAGAAAGTAAAA
AAAGAAATTAAAGAAAAAATAGTTTTTGTTTTCCGAAGATGTAAAAGACTCTAGGGGGATCGCCAACAAA
TACTACCTTTTATCTTGCTCTTCCTGCTCTCAGGTATTAATGCCGAATTGTTTCATCTTGTCTGTGTAGA
AAACCACACACGAAAATCCTGTGATTTTACATTTTACTTATCGTTAATCGAATGTATATCTATTTAATCT
GCTTTTCTTGTCTAATAAATATATATGTAAAGTACGCTTTTTGTTGAAATTTTTTAAACCTTTGTTTATT
TTTTTTTCTTCATTCCGTAACTCTTCTACCTTCTTTATTTACTTTCTAAAATCCAAATACAAAACATAAA
AATAAATAAACACAGAGTAAATTCCCAAATTATTCCATCATTAAAAGATACGAGGCGCGTGTAAGTTACA
GGCAAGCGATCCGTCCCGAGCGGCCGCGTGTTACAACCAATTAACCAATTCTGATTAGAAAAACTCATCG
AGCATCAAATGAAACTGCAATTTATTCATATCAGGATTATCAATACCATATTTTTGAAAAAGCCGTTTCT
GTAATGAAGGAGAAAACTCACCGAGGCAGTTCCATAGGATGGCAAGATCCTGGTATCGGTCTGCGATTCC
GACTCGTCCAACATCAATACAACCTATTAATTTCCCCTCGTCAAAAATAAGGTTATCAAGTGAGAAATCA
CCATGAGTGACGACTGAATCCGGTGAGAATGGCAAAAGCTTATGCATTTCTTTCCAGACTTGTTCAACAG
GCCAGCCATTACGCTCGTCATCAAAATCACTCGCATCAACCAAACCGTTATTCATTCGTGATTGCGCCTG
AGCGAGGCGAAATACGCGATCGCTGTTAAAAGGACAATTACAAACAGGAATCGAATGCAACCGGCGCAGG
AACACTGCCAGCGCATCAACAATATTTTCACCTGAATCAGGATATTCTTCTAATACCTGGAATGCTGTTT
TCCCGGGGATCGCAGTGGTGAGTAACCATGCATCATCAGGAGTACGGATAAAATGCTTGATGGTCGGAAG
AGGCATAAATTCCGTCAGCCAGTTTAGTCTGACCATCTCATCTGTAACATCATTGGCAACGCTACCTTTG
CCATGTTTCAGAAACAACTCTGGCGCATCGGGCTTCCCATACAATCGATAGATTGTCGCACCTGATTGCC
CGACATTATCGCGAGCCCATTTATACCCATATAAATCAGCATCCATGTTGGAATTTAATCGCGGCCTGGA
GCAAGACGTTTCCCGTTGAATATGGCTCATAACACCCCTTGTATTACTGTTTATGTAAGCAGACAGTTTT
ATTGTTCATGATGATATATTTTTATCTTGTGCAATGTAACATCAGAGATTTTGAGACACAACGTGGCTTT
GTTGAATAAATCGAACTTTTGCTGAGTTGAAGGATCAGTCATGACCAAAATCCCTTAACGTGAGTTTTCG
TTCCACTGAGCGTCAGACCCCGTAGAAAAGATCAAAGGATCTTCTTGAGATCCTTTTTTTCTGCGCGTAA
TCTGCTGCTTGCAAACAAAAAAACCACCGCTACCAGCGGTGGTTTGTTTGCCGGATCAAGAGCTACCAAC
TCTTTTTCCGAAGGTAACTGGCTTCAGCAGAGCGCAGATACCAAATACTGTTCTTCTAGTGTAGCCGTAG
TTAGGCCACCACTTCAAGAACTCTGTAGCACCGCCTACATACCTCGCTCTGCTAATCCTGTTACCAGTGG
CTGCTGCCAGTGGCGATAAGTCGTGTCTTACCGGGTTGGACTCAAGACGATAGTTACCGGATAAGGCGCA
GCGGTCGGGCTGAACGGGGGGTTCGTGCACACAGCCCAGCTTGGAGCGAACGACCTACACCGAACTGAGA
TACCTACAGCGTGAGCTATGAGAAAGCGCCACGCTTCCCGAAGGGAGAAAGGCGGACAGGTATCCGGTAA
GCGGCAGGGTCGGAACAGGAGAGCGCACGAGGGAGCTTCCAGGGGGAAACGCCTGGTATCTTTATAGTCC
TGTCGGGTTTCGCCACCTCTGACTTGAGCGTCGATTTTTGTGATGCTCGTCAGGGGGGCGGAGCCTATGG
AAA
Features (pLannotate 1.2.2; 15 found; start..end, strand, type, name):
     48..99      +  rep_origin     RSF ori (fragment): Plasmids containing the RSF 1030 origin of replication can be propagated in E. coli cells that contain additional plasmids with compatible origins.
    862..4965    +  CDS            cas9: CAS9_STRP1 - Also known as csn1 From Streptococcus pyogenes serotype M1.
   4978..4998    +  CDS            SV40 NLS: nuclear localization signal of SV40 (simian virus 40) large T antigen
   5002..5022    +  CDS            SV40 NLS: nuclear localization signal of SV40 (simian virus 40) large T antigen
   5041..5265    +  terminator     PGK1 terminator (fragment): S. cerevisae PGK1; transcription terminator for 3-phosphoglycerate kinase gene
   5398..5488    +  ncRNA          tRNA: Accession: RF00005 - tRNA
   5582..5657    +  misc_RNA       gRNA scaffold: guide RNA scaffold for the Streptococcus pyogenes CRISPR/Cas9 system
   5869..5959    +  ncRNA          tRNA: Accession: RF00005 - tRNA
   6053..6128    +  misc_RNA       gRNA scaffold: guide RNA scaffold for the Streptococcus pyogenes CRISPR/Cas9 system
   6295..6636    +  promoter       TEF promoter: Ashbya gossypii TEF promoter
   6645..7208    +  CDS            sta: STA_STRLA - Experimental evidence at protein level: Swiss-Prot protein existence level 1. Involved in resistance to streptothricin, a broad-spectrum antibiotic produced by streptomycetes. Detoxifies streptothricin via acetylation of the beta amino group of the first beta-lysyl moiety of streptothricin. From Streptomyces lavendulae.
   7216..7413    +  terminator     TEF terminator: Ashbya gossypii TEF terminator
   7418..7921    +  misc_feature   CEN/ARS: S. cerevisiae CEN6 centromere fused to an autonomously replicating sequence
   7965..8780    -  CDS            KanR: aminoglycoside phosphotransferase; aph(3')-Ia; confers resistance to kanamycin in bacteria or G418 (Geneticin®) in eukaryotes
   9005..9593    +  rep_origin     ori: high-copy-number ColE1/pMB1/pBR322/pUC origin of replication
