[The description below was written by a language model from this plasmid's Addgene catalogue record and pLannotate feature annotations shown in this document.]
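Description:
HCP4 is a yeast CRISPR/Cas9 expression plasmid of about 9.6 kb, built on the pYTK102 backbone for genome editing in Saccharomyces cerevisiae. In E. coli it is maintained at high copy through a ColE1/pUC-type origin and selected with kanamycin via an aminoglycoside phosphotransferase gene; a short fragment annotated as an RSF origin is also detected but is only partial. In yeast, a CEN6/ARS element provides stable, low-copy centromeric replication. Selection there is by nourseothricin, through a streptothricin acetyltransferase gene flanked by the Ashbya gossypii TEF promoter and terminator.

The payload combines the nuclease and two guides on one plasmid. A Streptococcus pyogenes Cas9 open reading frame carries two tandem SV40 nuclear localization signals at its C-terminus and is followed by a PGK1 terminator fragment; the promoter driving Cas9 is not annotated in the feature table or stated in the record. Downstream lie two consecutive guide units, each with a tRNA element a short distance upstream of an S. pyogenes gRNA scaffold. This arrangement is commonly used in yeast so that the tRNA supplies Pol III promoter activity and is then processed away to release the sgRNA. According to the record, one guide targets the centre of CYR1 (also known as CDC35), and the insert name suggests it is meant for a CYR1 deletion. The other guide targets a non-coding site on chromosome X designated X1. Together they allow both loci to be cut from a single transformation, though the record does not describe any repair templates or the specific edits intended at either site.
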