Addgene plasmid #166106: HCP4
Purpose: This plasmid encodes a Cas9 protein as well as two sgRNAs, one targets the center of Cyr1 and the other targets a non-coding region on chromosome X (location X1)
Depositing lab: Matthias Heinemann. Depositing organization: University of Groningen.
Backbone
  Vector backbone: pYTK102
  Vector type: Yeast Expression, CRISPR
  Selectable markers: Nourseothricin
Growth in bacteria
  Bacterial resistance: Kanamycin, 50 μg/mL
  Growth temperature: 37°C
  Growth strain: DH5alpha
  Copy number: High Copy
Gene/Insert
  Gene/Insert name: Cyr1Del-sgRNA/X1-sgRNA
  gRNA/shRNA sequence: Cyr1: TTGGTCATAGAAAGCGACCG, X1 locus: GCTACGGCCGAAGCCAATTC
  Species: S. cerevisiae (budding yeast)
  Entrez Gene: CYR1 (a.k.a. YJL005W, CDC35, FIL1, HSR1, SRA4, TSM0185)
  Cloning method: Gateway Cloning
Terms and licenses: Academic/Nonprofit Terms; Industry Terms: Not Available to Industry
How to cite: HCP4 was a gift from Matthias Heinemann (Addgene plasmid # 166106 ; http://n2t.net/addgene:166106 ; RRID:Addgene_166106)
