>Addgene plasmid #166106 | HCP4 | depositor partial sequence | sequence record 322559 | Streptococcus pyogenes Cas9 endonuclease
GACAAGAAGTATTCTATCGGACTGGATATCGGGACTAATAGCGTCGGGTGGGCCGTGATCACTGACGAGT
ACAAGGTGCCCTCTAAGAAGTTCAAGGTGCTCGGGAACACCGACCGGCATTCCATCAAGAAAAATCTGAT
CGGAGCTCTCCTCTTTGATTCAGGGGAAACCGCTGAAGCAACCCGCCTCAAGCGGACTGCTAGACGGCGG
TACACCAGGAGGAAGAACCGGATTTGTTACCTTCAAGAGATATTCTCCAACGAAATGGCAAAGGTCGACG
ACAGCTTCTTCCATAGGCTGGAAGAATCATTCCTCGTGGAAGAGGATAAGAAGCATGAACGGCATCCCAT
CTTCGGTAATATCGTCGACGAGGTGGCCTATCACGAGAAATACCCAACCATCTACCATCTTCGCAAAAAG
CTGGTGGACTCAACCGACAAGGCAGACCTCCGGCTTATCTACCTGGCCCTGGCCCACATGATCAAGTTCA
GAGGCCACTTCCTGATCGAGGGCGACCTCAATCCTGACAATAGCGATGTGGATAAACTGTTCATCCAGCT
GGTGCAGACTTACAACCAGCTCTTTGAAGAGAACCCCATCAATGCAAGCGGAGTCGATGCCAAGGCCATT
CTGTCAGCCCGGCTGTCAAAGAGCCGCAGACTTGAGAATCTTATCGCTCAGCTGCCGGGTGAAAAGAAAA
ATGGACTGTTCGGGAACCTGATTGCTCTTTCACTTGGGCTGACTCCCAATTTCAAGTCTAATTTCGACCT
GGCAGAGGATGCCAAGCTGCAACTGTCCAAGGACACCTATGATGACGATCTCGACAACCTCCTGGCCCAG
ATCGGTGACCAATACGCCGACCTTTTCCTTGCTGCTAAGAATCTTTCTGACGCCATCCTGCTGTCTGACA
TTCTCCGCGTGAACACTGAAATCACCAAGGCCCCTCTTTCAGCTTCAATGATTAAGCGGTATGATGAGCA
CCACCAGGACCTGACCCTGCTTAAGGCACTCGTCCGGCAGCAGCTTCCGGAGAAGTACAAGGAAATCTTC
TTTGACCAGTCAAAGAATGGATACGCCGGCTACATCGACGGAGGTGCCTCCCAAGAGGAATTTTATAAGT
TTATCAAACCTATCCTTGAGAAGATGGACGGCACCGAAGAGCTCCTCGTGAAACTGAATCGGGAGGATCT
GCTGCGGAAGCAGCGCACTTTCGACAATGGGAGCATTCCCCACCAGATCCATCTTGGGGAGCTTCACGCC
ATCCTTCGGCGCCAAGAGGACTTCTACCCCTTTCTTAAGGACAACAGGGAGAAGATTGAGAAAATTCTCA
CTTTCCGCATCCCCTACTACGTGGGACCCCTCGCCAGAGGAAATAGCCGGTTTGCTTGGATGACCAGAAA
GTCAGAAGAAACTATCACTCCCTGGAACTTCGAAGAGGTGGTGGACAAGGGAGCCAGCGCTCAGTCATTC
ATCGAACGGATGACTAACTTCGATAAGAACCTCCCCAATGAGAAGGTCCTGCCGAAACATTCCCTGCTCT
ACGAGTACTTTACCGTGTACAACGAGCTGACCAAGGTGAAATATGTCACCGAAGGGATGAGGAAGCCCGC
ATTCCTGTCAGGCGAACAAAAGAAGGCAATTGTGGACCTTCTGTTCAAGACCAATAGAAAGGTGACCGTG
AAGCAGCTGAAGGAGGACTATTTCAAGAAAATTGAATGCTTCGACTCTGTGGAGATTAGCGGGGTCGAAG
ATCGGTTCAACGCAAGCCTGGGTACTTACCATGATCTGCTTAAGATCATCAAGGACAAGGATTTTCTGGA
CAATGAGGAGAACGAGGACATCCTTGAGGACATTGTCCTGACTCTCACTCTGTTCGAGGACCGGGAAATG
ATCGAGGAGAGGCTTAAGACCTACGCCCATCTGTTCGACGATAAAGTGATGAAGCAACTTAAACGGAGAA
GATATACCGGATGGGGACGCCTTAGCCGCAAACTCATCAACGGAATCCGGGACAAACAGAGCGGAAAGAC
CATTCTTGATTTCCTTAAGAGCGACGGATTCGCTAATCGCAACTTCATGCAACTTATCCATGATGATTCC
CTGACCTTTAAGGAGGACATCCAGAAGGCCCAAGTGTCTGGACAAGGTGACTCACTGCACGAGCATATCG
CAAATCTGGCTGGTTCACCCGCTATTAAGAAGGGTATTCTCCAGACCGTGAAAGTCGTGGACGAGCTGGT
CAAGGTGATGGGTCGCCATAAACCAGAGAACATTGTCATCGAGATGGCCAGGGAAAACCAGACTACCCAG
AAGGGACAGAAGAACAGCAGGGAGCGGATGAAAAGAATTGAGGAAGGGATTAAGGAGCTCGGGTCACAGA
TCCTTAAAGAGCACCCGGTGGAAAACACCCAGCTTCAGAATGAGAAGCTCTATCTGTACTACCTTCAAAA
TGGACGCGATATGTATGTGGACCAAGAGCTTGATATCAACAGGCTCTCAGACTACGACGTGGACCATATC
GTCCCTCAGAGCTTCCTCAAAGACGACTCAATTGACAATAAGGTGCTGACTCGCTCAGACAAGAACCGGG
GAAAGTCAGATAACGTGCCCTCAGAGGAAGTCGTGAAAAAGATGAAGAACTATTGGCGCCAGCTTCTGAA
CGCAAAGCTGATCACTCAGCGGAAGTTCGACAATCTCACTAAGGCTGAGAGGGGCGGACTGAGCGAACTG
GACAAAGCAGGATTCATTAAACGGCAACTTGTGGAGACTCGGCAGATTACTAAACATGTCGCCCAAATCC
TTGACTCACGCATGAATACCAAGTACGACGAAAACGACAAACTTATCCGCGAGGTGAAGGTGATTACCCT
GAAGTCCAAGCTGGTCAGCGATTTCAGAAAGGACTTTCAATTCTACAAAGTGCGGGAGATCAATAACTAT
CATCATGCTCATGACGCATATCTGAATGCCGTGGTGGGAACCGCCCTGATCAAGAAGTACCCAAAGCTGG
AAAGCGAGTTCGTGTACGGAGACTACAAGGTCTACGACGTGCGCAAGATGATTGCCAAATCTGAGCAGGA
GATCGGAAAGGCCACCGCAAAGTACTTCTTCTACAGCAACATCATGAATTTCTTCAAGACCGAAATCACC
CTTGCAAACGGTGAGATCCGGAAGAGGCCGCTCATCGAGACTAATGGGGAGACTGGCGAAATCGTGTGGG
ACAAGGGCAGAGATTTCGCTACCGTGCGCAAAGTGCTTTCTATGCCTCAAGTGAACATCGTGAAGAAAAC
CGAGGTGCAAACCGGAGGCTTTTCTAAGGAATCAATCCTCCCCAAGCGCAACTCCGACAAGCTCATTGCA
AGGAAGAAGGATTGGGACCCTAAGAAGTACGGCGGATTCGATTCACCAACTGTGGCTTATTCTGTCCTGG
TCGTGGCTAAGGTGGAAAAAGGAAAGTCTAAGAAGCTCAAGAGCGTGAAGGAACTGCTGGGTATCACCAT
TATGGAGCGCAGCTCCTTCGAGAAGAACCCAATTGACTTTCTCGAAGCCAAAGGTTACAAGGAAGTCAAG
AAGGACCTTATCATCAAGCTCCCAAAGTATAGCCTGTTCGAACTGGAGAATGGGCGGAAGCGGATGCTCG
CCTCCGCTGGCGAACTTCAGAAGGGTAATGAGCTGGCTCTCCCCTCCAAGTACGTGAATTTCCTCTACCT
TGCAAGCCATTACGAGAAGCTGAAGGGGAGCCCCGAGGACAACGAGCAAAAGCAACTGTTTGTGGAGCAG
CATAAGCATTATCTGGACGAGATCATTGAGCAGATTTCCGAGTTTTCTAAACGCGTCATTCTCGCTGATG
CCAACCTCGATAAAGTCCTTAGCGCATACAATAAGCACAGAGACAAACCAATTCGGGAGCAGGCTGAGAA
TATCATCCACCTGTTCACCCTCACCAATCTTGGTGCCCCTGCCGCATTCAAGTACTTCGACACCACCATC
GACCGGAAACGCTATACCTCCACCAAAGAAGTGCTGGACGCCACCCTCATCCACCAGAGCATCACCGGAC
TTTACGAAACTCGGATTGACCTCTCACAGCTCGGAGGGGAT
